Addgene plasmid #229417: HA-MST1
Purpose: Lentiviral or overpexression of cDNA
Depositing lab: Christopher Vakoc. Depositing organization: Cold Spring Harbor Laboratory. Publication: MARK2/MARK3 kinases are catalytic co-dependencies of YAP/TAZ in human cancer. Klingbeil O, Skopelitis D, Tonelli C, Yoshimoto T, Alpsoy A, Panepinto MC, Minicozzi F, Merrill JR, Cafiero AM, Aggarwal D, Russo S, Ha T, Demerdash OE, Wee TL, Spector DL, Lyons SK, Tuveson DA, Cifani P, Vakoc CR. Cancer Discov. 2024 Jul 26. doi: 10.1158/2159-8290.CD-23-1529. PubMed 39058094.
Backbone
  Vector backbone: LentiVi
  Vector type: Mammalian Expression, Lentiviral
  Selectable markers: Blasticidin
Growth in bacteria
  Bacterial resistance: Ampicillin, 100 μg/mL
  Growth temperature: 37°C
  Growth strain: NEB Stable
  Copy number: High Copy
Gene/Insert
  Gene/Insert name: STK4 (MST1)
  Species: H. sapiens (human)
  Insert size (bp): 1530
  Entrez Gene: MST1 (a.k.a. D3F15S2, DNF15S2, HGFL, MSP, NF15S2)
  Promoter: EFS
  Tag / fusion protein: HA (N terminal on insert)
  Cloning method: Gibson Cloning
Terms and licenses: Academic/Nonprofit Terms; Industry Terms: Not Available to Industry
How to cite: HA-MST1 was a gift from Christopher Vakoc (Addgene plasmid # 229417 ; http://n2t.net/addgene:229417 ; RRID:Addgene_229417)
