[The description below was written by a language model from this plasmid's Addgene catalogue record and pLannotate feature annotations shown in this document.]
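Description:
HA-MST1 is a third-generation-style, self-inactivating HIV-1 lentiviral expression plasmid built on the LentiVi backbone for stable or transient overexpression of a human cDNA in mammalian cells. It is propagated in E. coli through a high-copy ColE1/pUC origin with ampicillin selection (AmpR under its own bla promoter). It also carries an f1 origin, an SV40 origin, and remnants of a lac/T7/T3 cloning region from the parental plasmid. The viral genome is transcribed from an RSV promoter fused to a truncated 5' LTR. It contains the Ψ packaging signal with a gag fragment, the Rev response element for Rev-dependent nuclear export, and a cPPT/CTS, and it ends in a ΔU3 3' LTR followed by an SV40 polyadenylation signal. Because the genome is otherwise stripped of viral genes, packaging functions must be supplied in trans.

The payload is driven by the EFS (EF-1α core) promoter and encodes human STK4, the Hippo-pathway serine/threonine kinase commonly called MST1, with an N-terminal HA epitope tag for detection or immunoprecipitation. The tag is listed in the catalogue but not separately annotated in the feature table. Downstream, an EMCV IRES links the kinase to the bsr blasticidin S deaminase gene, so both proteins are translated from a single transcript and blasticidin selection enriches for cells expressing the insert. A WPRE enhances transcript expression. The catalogue's Entrez link points to the unrelated MST1 (macrophage-stimulating protein) gene, whereas the insert name and sequence annotation both identify STK4. The associated study concerns MARK2/MARK3 kinases and YAP/TAZ dependency in human cancer, which fits use of this construct to manipulate Hippo signalling.
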