Features (pLannotate 1.2.2; 27 found; start..end, strand, type, name):
      5..231     +  promoter       RSV promoter: Rous sarcoma virus enhancer/promoter
    232..412     +  LTR            5' LTR (truncated): truncated 5' long terminal repeat (LTR) from HIV-1
    459..584     +  misc_feature   HIV-1 Ψ: packaging signal of human immunodeficiency virus type 1
    568..931     +  CDS            HIV-1 gag (fragment): gag protein from human immunodeficiency virus 1; gag
   1077..1310    +  misc_feature   RRE: The Rev response element (RRE) of HIV-1 allows for Rev-dependent mRNA export from the nucleus to the cytoplasm.
   1687..1713    +  CDS            Rev (fragment): human immunodeficiency virus 1 (HIV-1) Rev protein; rev; enhances nuclear export of unspliced and incompletely spliced viral mRNAs
   1723..1840    +  misc_feature   cPPT/CTS: central polypurine tract and central termination sequence of HIV-1
   1909..2120    +  promoter       EF-1α core promoter: core promoter for human elongation factor EF-1α
   2215..3672    +  CDS            STK4: STK4_HUMAN - Also known as KRS2, MST1. Experimental evidence at protein level: Swiss-Prot protein existence level 1. Stress-activated, pro-apoptotic kinase which, following caspase-cleavage, enters the nucleus and induces chromatin condensation followed by internucleosomal DNA fragmentation. Key component of the Hippo signaling pathway which plays a pivotal role in organ size control and tumor suppression by restricting proliferation and promoting apoptosis. The core of this pathway is composed of a kinase cascade wherein STK3/MST2 and STK4/MST1, in complex with its regulatory protein SAV1, ph
   3796..4258    +  misc_feature   IRES: internal ribosome entry site (IRES) of the encephalomyocarditis virus (EMCV)
   4272..4691    +  CDS            bsr: BSR_BACCE - Experimental evidence at protein level: Swiss-Prot protein existence level 1. Catalyzes the deamination of the cytosine moiety of the antibiotics blasticidin S, cytomycin and acetylblasticidin S. From Bacillus cereus.
   4710..5298    +  misc_feature   WPRE: woodchuck hepatitis virus posttranscriptional regulatory element
   5349..5368    +  misc_feature   cPPT/CTS (fragment): central polypurine tract and central termination sequence of HIV-1
   5370..5603    +  LTR            3' LTR (ΔU3): self-inactivating 3' long terminal repeat (LTR) from HIV-1
   5681..5802    +  polyA_signal   SV40 poly(A) signal: SV40 polyadenylation signal
   5842..5977    +  rep_origin     SV40 ori: SV40 origin of replication
   5998..6016    -  promoter       T7 promoter: promoter for bacteriophage T7 RNA polymerase
   6024..6179    +  CDS            lacZα (fragment): LacZα fragment of β-galactosidase; lacZ fragment
   6184..6612    +  rep_origin     f1 ori (sequence partly withheld): f1 bacteriophage origin of replication; arrow indicates direction of (+) strand synthesis
   6665..6769    +  promoter       AmpR promoter: bla
   6770..7630    +  CDS            AmpR: β-lactamase; bla; confers resistance to ampicillin, carbenicillin, and related antibiotics
   7801..8389    +  rep_origin     ori: high-copy-number ColE1/pMB1/pBR322/pUC origin of replication
   8572..8664    +  CDS            lacI (fragment): lac repressor; lacI; The lac repressor binds to the lac operator to inhibit transcription in E. coli. This inhibition can be relieved by adding lactose or isopropyl-β-D-thiogalactopyranoside (IPTG).
   8677..8698    +  protein_bind   CAP binding site: CAP binding activates transcription in the presence of cAMP. E. coli catabolite activator protein
   8713..8743    +  promoter       lac promoter: promoter for the E. coli lac operon
   8751..8767    +  protein_bind   lac operator: The lac repressor binds to the lac operator to inhibit transcription in E. coli. This inhibition can be relieved by adding lactose or isopropyl-β-D-thiogalactopyranoside (IPTG). lac repressor encoded by lacI
   8812..8830    +  promoter       T3 promoter: promoter for bacteriophage T3 RNA polymerase
>Addgene plasmid #229417 | HA-MST1 | addgene full sequence | sequence record 456149 | Addgene NGS Result
TTAATGTAGTCTTATGCAATACTCTTGTAGTCTTGCAACATGGTAACGATGAGTTAGCAACATGCCTTAC
AAGGAGAGAAAAAGCACCGTGCATGCCGATTGGTGGAAGTAAGGTGGTACGATCGTGCCTTATTAGGAAG
GCAACAGACGGGTCTGACATGGATTGGACGAACCACTGAATTGCCGCATTGCAGAGATATTGTATTTAAG
TGCCTAGCTCGATACATAAACGGGTCTCTCTGGTTAGACCAGATCTGAGCCTGGGAGCTCTCTGGCTAAC
TAGGGAACCCACTGCTTAAGCCTCAATAAAGCTTGCCTTGAGTGCTTCAAGTAGTGTGTGCCCGTCTGTT
GTGTGACTCTGGTAACTAGAGATCCCTCAGACCCTTTTAGTCAGTGTGGAAAATCTCTAGCAGTGGCGCC
CGAACAGGGACTTGAAAGCGAAAGGGAAACCAGAGGAGCTCTCTCGACGCAGGACTCGGCTTGCTGAAGC
GCGCACGGCAAGAGGCGAGGGGCGGCGACTGGTGAGTACGCCAAAAATTTTGACTAGCGGAGGCTAGAAG
GAGAGAGATGGGTGCGAGAGCGTCAGTATTAAGCGGGGGAGAATTAGATCGCGATGGGAAAAAATTCGGT
TAAGGCCAGGGGGAAAGAAAAAATATAAATTAAAACATATAGTATGGGCAAGCAGGGAGCTAGAACGATT
CGCAGTTAATCCTGGCCTGTTAGAAACATCAGAAGGCTGTAGACAAATACTGGGACAGCTACAACCATCC
CTTCAGACAGGATCAGAAGAACTTAGATCATTATATAATACAGTAGCAACCCTCTATTGTGTGCATCAAA
GGATAGAGATAAAAGACACCAAGGAAGCTTTAGACAAGATAGAGGAAGAGCAAAACAAAAGTAAGACCAC
CGCACAGCAAGCGGCCGCTGATCTTCAGACCTGGAGGAGGAGATATGAGGGACAATTGGAGAAGTGAATT
ATATAAATATAAAGTAGTAAAAATTGAACCATTAGGAGTAGCACCCACCAAGGCAAAGAGAAGAGTGGTG
CAGAGAGAAAAAAGAGCAGTGGGAATAGGAGCTTTGTTCCTTGGGTTCTTGGGAGCAGCAGGAAGCACTA
TGGGCGCAGCGTCAATGACGCTGACGGTACAGGCCAGACAATTATTGTCTGGTATAGTGCAGCAGCAGAA
CAATTTGCTGAGGGCTATTGAGGCGCAACAGCATCTGTTGCAACTCACAGTCTGGGGCATCAAGCAGCTC
CAGGCAAGAATCCTGGCTGTGGAAAGATACCTAAAGGATCAACAGCTCCTGGGGATTTGGGGTTGCTCTG
GAAAACTCATTTGCACCACTGCTGTGCCTTGGAATGCTAGTTGGAGTAATAAATCTCTGGAACAGATTTG
GAATCACACGACCTGGATGGAGTGGGACAGAGAAATTAACAATTACACAAGCTTAATACACTCCTTAATT
GAAGAATCGCAAAACCAGCAAGAAAAGAATGAACAAGAATTATTGGAATTAGATAAATGGGCAAGTTTGT
GGAATTGGTTTAACATAACAAATTGGCTGTGGTATATAAAATTATTCATAATGATAGTAGGAGGCTTGGT
AGGTTTAAGAATAGTTTTTGCTGTACTTTCTATAGTGAATAGAGTTAGGCAGGGATATTCACCATTATCG
TTTCAGACCCACCTCCCAACCCCGAGGGGACCCAGACCACAATTTTAAAAGAAAAGGGGGGATTGGGGGG
TACAGTGCAGGGGAAAGAATAGTAGACATAATAGCAACAGACATACAAACTAAAGAATTACAAAAACAAA
TTACAAAAATTCAAAATTTTCGGGTTTATTACAGGGACAGCAGAGATCCACTTTGGCGCCGGCTCGAGTG
GCTCCGGTGCCCGTCAGTGGGCAGAGCGCACATCGCCCACAGTCCCCGAGAAGTTGGGGGGAGGGGTCGG
CAATTGAACCGGTGCCTAGAGAAGGTGGCGCGGGGTAAACTGGGAAAGTGATGTCGTGTACTGGCTCCGC
CTTTTTCCCGAGGGTGGGGGAGAACCGTATATAAGTGCAGTAGTCGCCGTGAACGTTCTTTTTCGCAACG
GGTTTGCCGCCAGAACACAGGTGTCGTGACGCGGGATCCGCCACCATGTACCCCTACGACGTGCCCGACT
ACGCCGGCTATCCGTATGATGTCCCGGACTATGCAGGAAGCGGAGAGACGGTACAGCTGAGGAACCCGCC
GCGCCGGCAGCTGAAAAAGTTGGATGAAGATAGTTTAACCAAACAACCAGAAGAAGTATTTGATGTCTTA
GAGAAACTTGGAGAAGGGTCCTATGGCAGCGTATACAAAGCTATTCATAAAGAGACCGGCCAGATTGTTG
CTATTAAGCAAGTTCCTGTGGAATCAGACCTCCAGGAGATAATCAAAGAAATCTCTATAATGCAGCAATG
TGACAGCCCTCATGTAGTCAAATATTATGGCAGTTATTTTAAGAACACAGACTTATGGATCGTTATGGAG
TACTGTGGGGCTGGTTCTGTATCTGATATCATTCGATTACGAAATAAAACGTTAACAGAAGATGAAATAG
CTACAATATTACAATCAACTCTTAAGGGACTTGAATACCTTCATTTTATGAGAAAAATACACCGAGATAT
CAAGGCAGGAAATATTTTGCTAAATACAGAAGGACATGCAAAACTTGCAGATTTTGGGGTAGCAGGTCAA
CTTACAGATACCATGGCCAAGCGGAATACAGTGATAGGAACACCATTTTGGATGGCTCCAGAAGTGATTC
AGGAAATTGGATACAACTGTGTAGCAGACATCTGGTCCCTGGGAATAACTGCCATAGAAATGGCTGAAGG
AAAGCCCCCTTATGCTGATATCCATCCAATGAGGGCAATCTTCATGATTCCTACAAATCCTCCTCCCACA
TTCCGAAAACCAGAGCTATGGTCAGATAACTTTACAGATTTTGTGAAACAGTGTCTTGTAAAGAGCCCTG
AGCAGAGGGCCACAGCCACTCAGCTCCTGCAGCACCCATTTGTCAGGAGTGCCAAAGGAGTGTCAATACT
GCGAGACTTAATTAATGAAGCCATGGATGTGAAACTGAAACGCCAGGAATCCCAGCAGCGGGAAGTGGAC
CAGGACGATGAAGAAAACTCAGAAGAGGATGAAATGGATTCTGGCACGATGGTTCGAGCAGTGGGTGATG
AGATGGGCACTGTCCGAGTAGCCAGCACCATGACTGATGGAGCCAATACTATGATTGAGCACGATGACAC
GTTGCCATCACAACTGGGCACCATGGTGATCAATGCAGAGGATGAGGAAGAGGAAGGAACTATGAAAAGA
AGGGATGAGACCATGCAGCCTGCGAAACCATCCTTTCTTGAATATTTTGAACAAAAAGAAAAGGAAAACC
AGATCAACAGCTTTGGCAAGAGTGTACCTGGTCCACTGAAAAATTCTTCAGATTGGAAAATACCACAGGA
TGGAGACTACGAGTTTCTTAAGAGTTGGACAGTGGAGGACCTTCAGAAGAGGCTCTTGGCCCTGGACCCC
ATGATGGAGCAGGAGATTGAAGAGATCCGGCAGAAGTACCAGTCCAAGCGGCAGCCCATCCTGGATGCCA
TAGAGGCTAAGAAGAGACGGCAACAAAACTTCTGAGCAATTCCGCCCCTCTCCCTCCCCCCCCCCTAACG
TTACTGGCCGAAGCCGCTTGGAATAAGGCCGGTGTGCGTTTGTCTATATGTTATTTTCCACCATATTGCC
GTCTTTTGGCAATGTGAGGGCCCGGAAACCTGGCCCTGTCTTCTTGACGAGCATTCCTAGGGGTCTTTCC
CCTCTCGCCAAAGGAATGCAAGGTCTGTTGAATGTCGTGAAGGAAGCAGTTCCTCTGGAAGCTTCTTGAA
GACAAACAACGTCTGTAGCGACCCTTTGCAGGCAGCGGAACCCCCCACCTGGCGACAGGTGCCTCTGCGG
CCAAAAGCCACGTGTATAAGATACACCTGCAAAGGCGGCACAACCCCAGTGCCACGTTGTGAGTTGGATA
GTTGTGGAAAGAGTCAAATGGCTCTCCTCAAGCGTATTCAACAAGGGGCTGAAGGATGCCCAGAAGGTAC
CCCATTGTATGGGATCTGATCTGGGGCCTCGGTGCACATGCTTTACATGTGTTTAGTCGAGGTTAAAAAA
ACGTCTAGGCCCCCCGAACCACGGGGACGTGGTTTTCCTTTGAAAAACACGATGATAATATGGCCACAAC
CATGAAGACCTTCAACATCTCTCAGCAGGACCTTGAGCTGGTGGAAGTTGCCACTGAGAAAATCACCATG
CTCTATGAGGACAACAAGCACCATGTTGGTGCTGCCATCAGGACCAAGACAGGAGAAATCATCTCTGCTG
TCCACATTGAAGCCTACATTGGCAGGGTCACTGTGTGTGCAGAGGCCATTGCCATTGGGTCTGCAGTCTC
CAATGGGCAGAAGGACTTTGACACCATTGTGGCTGTGAGGCACCCCTACAGTGATGAGGTGGACAGGTCC
ATCAGAGTGGTGTCCCCCTGTGGCATGTGCAGGGAGCTCATCTCAGACTATGCCCCTGATTGCTTTGTTC
TGATTGAGATGAATGGCAAGCTGGTCAAGACAACCATTGAGGAGCTGATTCCACTGAAATACACCAGAAA
CTAAACGCGTTAAGTCGACAATCAACCTCTGGATTACAAAATTTGTGAAAGATTGACTGGTATTCTTAAC
TATGTTGCTCCTTTTACGCTATGTGGATACGCTGCTTTAATGCCTTTGTATCATGCTATTGCTTCCCGTA
TGGCTTTCATTTTCTCCTCCTTGTATAAATCCTGGTTGCTGTCTCTTTATGAGGAGTTGTGGCCCGTTGT
CAGGCAACGTGGCGTGGTGTGCACTGTGTTTGCTGACGCAACCCCCACTGGTTGGGGCATTGCCACCACC
TGTCAGCTCCTTTCCGGGACTTTCGCTTTCCCCCTCCCTATTGCCACGGCGGAACTCATCGCCGCCTGCC
TTGCCCGCTGCTGGACAGGGGCTCGGCTGTTGGGCACTGACAATTCCGTGGTGTTGTCGGGGAAATCATC
GTCCTTTCCTTGGCTGCTCGCCTGTGTTGCCACCTGGATTCTGCGCGGGACGTCCTTCTGCTACGTCCCT
TCGGCCCTCAATCCAGCGGACCTTCCTTCCCGCGGCCTGCTGCCGGCTCTGCGGCCTCTTCCGCGTCTTC
GCCTTCGCCCTCAGACGAGTCGGATCTCCCTTTGGGCCGCCTCCCCGCGTCGACTTTAAGACCAATGACT
TACAAGGCAGCTGTAGATCTTAGCCACTTTTTAAAAGAAAAGGGGGGACTGGAAGGGCTAATTCACTCCC
AACGAAGACAAGATCTGCTTTTTGCTTGTACTGGGTCTCTCTGGTTAGACCAGATCTGAGCCTGGGAGCT
CTCTGGCTAACTAGGGAACCCACTGCTTAAGCCTCAATAAAGCTTGCCTTGAGTGCTTCAAGTAGTGTGT
GCCCGTCTGTTGTGTGACTCTGGTAACTAGAGATCCCTCAGACCCTTTTAGTCAGTGTGGAAAATCTCTA
GCAGTACGTATAGTAGTTCATGTCATCTTATTATTCAGTATTTATAACTTGCAAAGAAATGAATATCAGA
GAGTGAGAGGAACTTGTTTATTGCAGCTTATAATGGTTACAAATAAAGCAATAGCATCACAAATTTCACA
AATAAAGCATTTTTTTCACTGCATTCTAGTTGTGGTTTGTCCAAACTCATCAATGTATCTTATCATGTCT
GGCTCTAGCTATCCCGCCCCTAACTCCGCCCATCCCGCCCCTAACTCCGCCCAGTTCCGCCCATTCTCCG
CCCCATGGCTGACTAATTTTTTTTATTTATGCAGAGGCCGAGGCCGCCTCGGCCTCTGAGCTATTCCAGA
AGTAGTGAGGAGGCTTTTTTGGAGGCCTAGGGACGTACCCAATTCGCCCTATAGTGAGTCGTATTACGCG
CGCTCACTGGCCGTCGTTTTACAACGTCGTGACTGGGAAAACCCTGGCGTTACCCAACTTAATCGCCTTG
CAGCACATCCCCCTTTCGCCAGCTGGCGTAATAGCGAAGAGGCCCGCACCGATCGCCCTTCCCAACAGTT
GCGCAGCCTGAATGGCGAATGGG
[124 nt withheld, positions 6184-6307]
C
[91 nt withheld, positions 6309-6399]
A
[49 nt withheld, positions 6401-6449]
CCTTTGACGTTGGAGTCCACGTTCTTT
[37 nt withheld, positions 6477-6513]
ACCCTATCTCGGTCTATTCTTTTGATTTATAAGGGATTTTGCCGATTTCGGCCTATTGGTTAAAAAATGA
GCTGATTTAACAAAAATTTAACGCGAATTTTAACAAAATATTAACGCTTACAATTTAGGTGGCACTTTTC
GGGGAAATGTGCGCGGAACCCCTATTTGTTTATTTTTCTAAATACATTCAAATATGTATCCGCTCATGAG
ACAATAACCCTGATAAATGCTTCAATAATATTGAAAAAGGAAGAGTATGAGTATTCAACATTTCCGTGTC
GCCCTTATTCCCTTTTTTGCGGCATTTTGCCTTCCTGTTTTTGCTCACCCAGAAACGCTGGTGAAAGTAA
AAGATGCTGAAGATCAGTTGGGTGCACGAGTGGGTTACATCGAACTGGATCTCAACAGCGGTAAGATCCT
TGAGAGTTTTCGCCCCGAAGAACGTTTTCCAATGATGAGCACTTTTAAAGTTCTGCTATGTGGCGCGGTA
TTATCCCGTATTGACGCCGGGCAAGAGCAACTCGGTCGCCGCATACACTATTCTCAGAATGACTTGGTTG
AGTACTCACCAGTCACAGAAAAGCATCTTACGGATGGCATGACAGTAAGAGAATTATGCAGTGCTGCCAT
AACCATGAGTGATAACACTGCGGCCAACTTACTTCTGACAACGATCGGAGGACCGAAGGAGCTAACCGCT
TTTTTGCACAACATGGGGGATCATGTAACTCGCCTTGATCGTTGGGAACCGGAGCTGAATGAAGCCATAC
CAAACGACGAGCGTGACACCACGATGCCTGTAGCAATGGCAACAACGTTGCGCAAACTATTAACTGGCGA
ACTACTTACTCTAGCTTCCCGGCAACAATTAATAGACTGGATGGAGGCGGATAAAGTTGCAGGACCACTT
CTGCGCTCGGCCCTTCCGGCTGGCTGGTTTATTGCTGATAAATCTGGAGCCGGTGAGCGTGGGTCTCGCG
GTATCATTGCAGCACTGGGGCCAGATGGTAAGCCCTCCCGTATCGTAGTTATCTACACGACGGGGAGTCA
GGCAACTATGGATGAACGAAATAGACAGATCGCTGAGATAGGTGCCTCACTGATTAAGCATTGGTAACTG
TCAGACCAAGTTTACTCATATATACTTTAGATTGATTTAAAACTTCATTTTTAATTTAAAAGGATCTAGG
TGAAGATCCTTTTTGATAATCTCATGACCAAAATCCCTTAACGTGAGTTTTCGTTCCACTGAGCGTCAGA
CCCCGTAGAAAAGATCAAAGGATCTTCTTGAGATCCTTTTTTTCTGCGCGTAATCTGCTGCTTGCAAACA
AAAAAACCACCGCTACCAGCGGTGGTTTGTTTGCCGGATCAAGAGCTACCAACTCTTTTTCCGAAGGTAA
CTGGCTTCAGCAGAGCGCAGATACCAAATACTGTTCTTCTAGTGTAGCCGTAGTTAGGCCACCACTTCAA
GAACTCTGTAGCACCGCCTACATACCTCGCTCTGCTAATCCTGTTACCAGTGGCTGCTGCCAGTGGCGAT
AAGTCGTGTCTTACCGGGTTGGACTCAAGACGATAGTTACCGGATAAGGCGCAGCGGTCGGGCTGAACGG
GGGGTTCGTGCACACAGCCCAGCTTGGAGCGAACGACCTACACCGAACTGAGATACCTACAGCGTGAGCT
ATGAGAAAGCGCCACGCTTCCCGAAGGGAGAAAGGCGGACAGGTATCCGGTAAGCGGCAGGGTCGGAACA
GGAGAGCGCACGAGGGAGCTTCCAGGGGGAAACGCCTGGTATCTTTATAGTCCTGTCGGGTTTCGCCACC
TCTGACTTGAGCGTCGATTTTTGTGATGCTCGTCAGGGGGGCGGAGCCTATGGAAAAACGCCAGCAACGC
GGCCTTTTTACGGTTCCTGGCCTTTTGCTGGCCTTTTGCTCACATGTTCTTTCCTGCGTTATCCCCTGAT
TCTGTGGATAACCGTATTACCGCCTTTGAGTGAGCTGATACCGCTCGCCGCAGCCGAACGACCGAGCGCA
GCGAGTCAGTGAGCGAGGAAGCGGAAGAGCGCCCAATACGCAAACCGCCTCTCCCCGCGCGTTGGCCGAT
TCATTAATGCAGCTGGCACGACAGGTTTCCCGACTGGAAAGCGGGCAGTGAGCGCAACGCAATTAATGTG
AGTTAGCTCACTCATTAGGCACCCCAGGCTTTACACTTTATGCTTCCGGCTCGTATGTTGTGTGGAATTG
TGAGCGGATAACAATTTCACACAGGAAACAGCTATGACCATGATTACGCCAAGCGCGCAATTAACCCTCA
CTAAAGGGAACAAAAGCTGGAGCTGCAAGC
